Addgene plasmid #117519: pICSL60004
Purpose: rbcS-E9 terminator Golden Gate Level 0
Depositing lab: Jonathan D Jones. Depositing organization: Sainsbury Laboratory, Norwich. Publication: Optimization of T-DNA architecture for Cas9-mediated mutagenesis in Arabidopsis. Castel B, Tomlinson L, Locci F, Yang Y, Jones JDG. PLoS One. 2019 Jan 9;14(1):e0204778. doi: 10.1371/journal.pone.0204778. eCollection 2019. PubMed 30625150.
Backbone
  Vector backbone: pICH41276
  Backbone size w/o insert (bp): 2247
  Total vector size (bp): 2882
Growth in bacteria
  Bacterial resistance: Spectinomycin, 50 μg/mL
  Growth temperature: 37°C
  Growth strain: DH5alpha
  Copy number: Unknown
Gene/Insert
  Gene/Insert name: BsaI:GCTT:E9t:CGCT:BsaI
  Species: Pisum sativum
  Insert size (bp): 635
  Cloning method: Restriction Enzyme; 5′ cloning site BsaI (not destroyed); 3′ cloning site BsaI (not destroyed)
  Sequencing primers: 5′ CGTTATCCCCTGATTCTGTGGATAAC; 3′ GTCTCATGAGCGGATACATATTTGAATG
Terms and licenses: Academic/Nonprofit Terms; Industry Terms: Not Available to Industry
Depositor comments: Cloned by Laurence Tomlinson . Please visit https://www.biorxiv.org/content/early/2018/09/17/419952 for bioRxiv preprint.
How to cite: pICSL60004 was a gift from Jonathan D Jones (Addgene plasmid # 117519 ; http://n2t.net/addgene:117519 ; RRID:Addgene_117519)
