[The description below was written by a language model from this plasmid's Addgene catalogue record and pLannotate feature annotations shown in this document.]
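Description:
pICSL60004 is a Golden Gate (MoClo-style) Level 0 part plasmid that stores a single standardised plant regulatory element, the terminator and polyadenylation signal of the pea (Pisum sativum) rbcS-E9 gene. It is built on the small pICH41276 backbone, and the whole plasmid is about 2.9 kb, of which the insert accounts for roughly 635 bp. It is maintained in E. coli through a high-copy ColE1/pUC-type origin. Selection is with spectinomycin, conferred by the aadA aminoglycoside adenylyltransferase gene, which lies downstream of a bla-type (AmpR) promoter. The short integrase, gentamicin acetyltransferase and lacI fragments picked up by the annotation look like remnants of the integron-derived resistance cassette and of backbone construction, not functional genes.

The E9 terminator is flanked on both sides by BsaI sites that the cloning left intact. Digestion with this type IIS enzyme releases the part with a GCTT overhang at the 5′ end and a CGCT overhang at the 3′ end. These fusion sites define its position as the terminal, 3′UTR/terminator module in a one-pot Level 1 assembly, where it is ligated in a fixed order after promoter and coding-sequence modules to form a complete plant transcription unit. The plasmid has no promoter, coding sequence or plant selection marker of its own and serves purely as a donor of the part. It was deposited alongside work on optimising T-DNA architecture for Cas9-mediated mutagenesis in Arabidopsis, which suggests it was one of the terminator options for assembling the expression cassettes in such T-DNA constructs, although the record does not say which cassette it was paired with.
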