Features (pLannotate 1.2.2; 7 found; start..end, strand, type, name):
    110..214     +  promoter       AmpR promoter: bla
    205..285     -  CDS            int (fragment): INT2_ECOLX - Protein inferred from homology: Swiss-Prot protein existence level 3. Putative integrase believed to be involved in the insertion of antibiotic resistance genes into plasmids and transposons. From Escherichia coli.
    373..429     +  CDS            GmR (fragment): gentamycin acetyltransferase; aacC1; confers resistance to gentamycin
    436..1224    +  CDS            aadA: S3AD_ECOLX - Experimental evidence at protein level: Swiss-Prot protein existence level 1. Mediates bacterial resistance to the antibiotics streptomycin and spectinomycin. From Escherichia coli.
   1398..1986    +  rep_origin     ori: high-copy-number ColE1/pMB1/pBR322/pUC origin of replication
   2169..2218    +  CDS            lacI (fragment): lac repressor; lacI; The lac repressor binds to the lac operator to inhibit transcription in E. coli. This inhibition can be relieved by adding lactose or isopropyl-β-D-thiogalactopyranoside (IPTG).
   2238..2869    +  terminator     E9 terminator: terminator and polyadenylation signal from the pea rbcS-E9 gene
>Addgene plasmid #117519 | pICSL60004 | addgene full sequence | sequence record 226813 | Addgene NGS Result
GTGGCTCTTCAGTGGACGAAAGGGCCTCGTGATACGCCTATTTTTATAGGTTAATGTCATGATAATAATG
GTTTCTTAGACGTCAGGTGGCACTTTTCGGGGAAATGTGCGCGGAACCCCTATTTGTTTATTTTTCTAAA
TACATTCAAATATGTATCCGCTCATGAGACAATAACCCTGATAAATGCTTCAATAATATTGAAAAAGGAA
GAGTATGCGCTCACGCAACTGGTCCAGAACCTTGACCGAACGCAGCGGTGGTAACGGCGCAGTGGCGGTT
TTCATGGCTTGTTATGACTGTTTTTTTTTGGGGTACAGTCTATGCCTCGGGCATCCAAGCAGCAAGCGCG
TTACGCCGTGGGTCGATGTTTGATGTTATGGAGCAGCAACGATGTTACGCAGCAGGGCAGTCGCCCTAAA
ACAAAGTTAAACATCATGAGGGAAGCGGTGATCGCCGAAGTATCGACTCAACTATCAGAGGTAGTTGGCG
TCATCGAGCGCCATCTCGAACCGACGTTGCTGGCCGTACATTTGTACGGCTCCGCAGTGGATGGCGGCCT
GAAGCCACACAGCGATATTGATTTGCTGGTTACGGTGACCGTAAGGCTTGATGAAACAACGCGGCGAGCT
TTGATCAACGACCTTTTGGAAACTTCGGCTTCCCCTGGAGAGAGCGAGATTCTCCGCGCTGTAGAAGTCA
CCATTGTTGTGCACGACGACATCATTCCGTGGCGTTATCCAGCTAAGCGCGAACTGCAATTTGGAGAATG
GCAGCGCAATGACATTCTTGCAGGTATCTTCGAGCCAGCCACGATCGACATTGATCTGGCTATCTTGCTG
ACAAAAGCAAGAGAACATAGCGTTGCCTTGGTAGGTCCAGCGGCGGAGGAACTCTTTGATCCGGTTCCTG
AACAGGATCTATTTGAGGCGCTAAATGAAACCTTAACGCTATGGAACTCGCCGCCCGACTGGGCTGGCGA
TGAGCGAAATGTAGTGCTTACGTTGTCCCGCATTTGGTACAGCGCAGTAACCGGCAAAATCGCGCCGAAG
GATGTCGCTGCCGACTGGGCAATGGAGCGCCTGCCGGCCCAGTATCAGCCCGTCATACTTGAAGCTAGAC
AGGCTTATCTTGGACAAGAAGAAGATCGCTTGGCCTCGCGCGCAGATCAGTTGGAAGAATTTGTCCATTA
CGTAAAAGGCGAGATCACCAAGGTAGTCGGCAAATAACTGTCAGACCAAGTTTACTCATATATACTTTAG
ATTGATTTAAAACTTCATTTTTAATTTAAAAGGATCTAGGTGAAGATCCTTTTTGATAATCTCATGACCA
AAATCCCTTAACGTGAGTTTTCGTTCCACTGAGCGTCAGACCCCGTAGAAAAGATCAAAGGATCTTCTTG
AGATCCTTTTTTTCTGCGCGTAATCTGCTGCTTGCAAACAAAAAAACCACCGCTACCAGCGGTGGTTTGT
TTGCCGGATCAAGAGCTACCAACTCTTTTTCCGAAGGTAACTGGCTTCAGCAGAGCGCAGATACCAAATA
CTGTTCTTCTAGTGTAGCCGTAGTTAGGCCACCACTTCAAGAACTCTGTAGCACCGCCTACATACCTCGC
TCTGCTAATCCTGTTACCAGTGGCTGCTGCCAGTGGCGATAAGTCGTGTCTTACCGGGTTGGACTCAAGA
CGATAGTTACCGGATAAGGCGCAGCGGTCGGGCTGAACGGGGGGTTCGTGCACACAGCCCAGCTTGGAGC
GAACGACCTACACCGAACTGAGATACCTACAGCGTGAGCTATGAGAAAGCGCCACGCTTCCCGAAGGGAG
AAAGGCGGACAGGTATCCGGTAAGCGGCAGGGTCGGAACAGGAGAGCGCACGAGGGAGCTTCCAGGGGGA
AACGCCTGGTATCTTTATAGTCCTGTCGGGTTTCGCCACCTCTGACTTGAGCGTCGATTTTTGTGATGCT
CGTCAGGGGGGCGGAGCCTATGGAAAAACGCCAGCAACGCGGCCTTTTTACGGTTCCTGGCCTTTTGCTG
GCCTTTTGCTCACATGTTCTTTCCTGCGTTATCCCCTGATTCTGTGGATAACCGTATTACCGCCTTTGAG
TGAGCTGATACCGCTCGCCGCAGCCGAACGACCGAGCGCAGCGAGTCAGTGAGCGAGGAAGCGGAAGAGC
GCCCAATACGCAAACCGCCTCTCCCCGCGCGTTGGCCGATTCATTAATCACTCTGTGGTCTCAGCTTGCT
TTCGTTCGTATCATCGGTTTCGACAACGTTCGTCAAGTTCAATGCATCAGTTTCATTGCGCACACACCAG
AATCCTACTGAGTTTGAGTATTATGGCATTGGGAAAACTGTTTTTCTTGTACCATTTGTTGTGCTTGTAA
TTTACTGTGTTTTTTATTCGGTTTTCGCTATCGAACTGTGAAATGGAAATGGATGGAGAAGAGTTAATGA
ATGATATGGTCCTTTTGTTCATTCTCAAATTAATATTATTTGTTTTTTCTCTTATTTGTTGTGTGTTGAA
TTTGAAATTATAAGAGATATGCAAACATTTTGTTTTGAGTAAAAATGTGTCAAATCGTGGCCTCTAATGA
CCGAAGTTAATATGAGGAGTAAAACACTTGTAGTTGTACCATTATGCTTATTCACTAGGCAACAAATATA
TTTTCAGACCTAGAAAAGCTGCAAATGTTACTGAATACAAGTATGTCCTCTTGTGTTTTAGACATTTATG
AACTTTCCTTTATGTAATTTTCCAGAATCCTTGTCAGATTCTAATCATTGCTTTATAATTATAGTTATAC
TCATGGATTTGTAGTTGAGTATGAAAATATTTTTTAATGCATTTTATGACTTGCCAATTGATTGACAACG
CTTGAGACCACGAA
